>Addgene plasmid #250389 | Lenti-CMV-mCherry-GSG-P2A-NUDT5 W28A-WPRE | addgene full sequence | sequence record 498981 | Addgene NGS Result
[124 nt withheld, positions 1-124]
C
[91 nt withheld, positions 126-216]
A
[49 nt withheld, positions 218-266]
CCTTTGACGTTGGAGTCCACGTTCTTT
[37 nt withheld, positions 294-330]
ACCCTATCTCGGTCTATTCTTTTGATTTATAAGGGATTTTGCCGATTTCGGCCTATTGGTTAAAAAATGA
GCTGATTTAACAAAAATTTAACGCGAATTTTAACAAAATATTAACGCTTACAATTTAGGTGGCACTTTTC
GGGGAAATGTGCGCGGAACCCCTATTTGTTTATTTTTCTAAATACATTCAAATATGTATCCGCTCATGAG
ACAATAACCCTGATAAATGCTTCAATAATATTGAAAAAGGAAGAGTATGAGTATTCAACATTTCCGTGTC
GCCCTTATTCCCTTTTTTGCGGCATTTTGCCTTCCTGTTTTTGCTCACCCAGAAACGCTGGTGAAAGTAA
AAGATGCTGAAGATCAGTTGGGTGCACGAGTGGGTTACATCGAACTGGATCTCAACAGCGGTAAGATCCT
TGAGAGTTTTCGCCCCGAAGAACGTTTTCCAATGATGAGCACTTTTAAAGTTCTGCTATGTGGCGCGGTA
TTATCCCGTATTGACGCCGGGCAAGAGCAACTCGGTCGCCGCATACACTATTCTCAGAATGACTTGGTTG
AGTACTCACCAGTCACAGAAAAGCATCTTACGGATGGCATGACAGTAAGAGAATTATGCAGTGCTGCCAT
AACCATGAGTGATAACACTGCGGCCAACTTACTTCTGACAACGATCGGAGGACCGAAGGAGCTAACCGCT
TTTTTGCACAACATGGGGGATCATGTAACTCGCCTTGATCGTTGGGAACCGGAGCTGAATGAAGCCATAC
CAAACGACGAGCGTGACACCACGATGCCTGTAGCAATGGCAACAACGTTGCGCAAACTATTAACTGGCGA
ACTACTTACTCTAGCTTCCCGGCAACAATTAATAGACTGGATGGAGGCGGATAAAGTTGCAGGACCACTT
CTGCGCTCGGCCCTTCCGGCTGGCTGGTTTATTGCTGATAAATCTGGAGCCGGTGAGCGTGGGTCTCGCG
GTATCATTGCAGCACTGGGGCCAGATGGTAAGCCCTCCCGTATCGTAGTTATCTACACGACGGGGAGTCA
GGCAACTATGGATGAACGAAATAGACAGATCGCTGAGATAGGTGCCTCACTGATTAAGCATTGGTAACTG
TCAGACCAAGTTTACTCATATATACTTTAGATTGATTTAAAACTTCATTTTTAATTTAAAAGGATCTAGG
TGAAGATCCTTTTTGATAATCTCATGACCAAAATCCCTTAACGTGAGTTTTCGTTCCACTGAGCGTCAGA
CCCCGTAGAAAAGATCAAAGGATCTTCTTGAGATCCTTTTTTTCTGCGCGTAATCTGCTGCTTGCAAACA
AAAAAACCACCGCTACCAGCGGTGGTTTGTTTGCCGGATCAAGAGCTACCAACTCTTTTTCCGAAGGTAA
CTGGCTTCAGCAGAGCGCAGATACCAAATACTGTTCTTCTAGTGTAGCCGTAGTTAGGCCACCACTTCAA
GAACTCTGTAGCACCGCCTACATACCTCGCTCTGCTAATCCTGTTACCAGTGGCTGCTGCCAGTGGCGAT
AAGTCGTGTCTTACCGGGTTGGACTCAAGACGATAGTTACCGGATAAGGCGCAGCGGTCGGGCTGAACGG
GGGGTTCGTGCACACAGCCCAGCTTGGAGCGAACGACCTACACCGAACTGAGATACCTACAGCGTGAGCT
ATGAGAAAGCGCCACGCTTCCCGAAGGGAGAAAGGCGGACAGGTATCCGGTAAGCGGCAGGGTCGGAACA
GGAGAGCGCACGAGGGAGCTTCCAGGGGGAAACGCCTGGTATCTTTATAGTCCTGTCGGGTTTCGCCACC
TCTTACTTGAGCGTCGATTTTTGTGATGCTCGTCAGGGGGGCGGAGCCTATGGAAAAACGCCAGCAACGC
GGCCTTTTTACGGTTCCTGGCCTTTTGCTGGCCTTTTGCTCACATGTTCTTTCCTGCGTTATCCCCTGAT
TCTGTGGATAACCGTATTACCGCCTTTGAGTGAGCTGATACCGCTCGCCGCAGCCGAACGACCGAGCGCA
GCGAGTCAGTGAGCGAGGAAGCGGAAGAGCGCCCAATACGCAAACCGCCTCTCCCCGCGCGTTGGCCGAT
TCATTAATGCAGCTGGCACGACAGGTTTCCCGACTGGAAAGCGGGCAGTGAGCGCAACGCAATTAATGTG
AGTTAGCTCACTCATTAGGCACCCCAGGCTTTACACTTTATGCTTCCGGCTCGTATGTTGTGTGGAATTG
TGAGCGGATAACAATTTCACACAGGAAACAGCTATGACCATGATTACGCCAAGCGCGCAATTAACCCTCA
CTAAAGGGAACAAAAGCTGGAGCTGCAAGCTTAATGTAGTCTTATGCAATACTCTTGTAGTCTTGCAACA
TGGTAACGATGAGTTAGCAACATGCCTTACAAGGAGAGAAAAAGCACCGTGCATGCCGATTGGTGGAAGT
AAGGTGGTACGATCGTGCCTTATTAGGAAGGCAACAGACGGGTCTGACATGGATTGGACGAACCACTGAA
TTGCCGCATTGCAGAGATATTGTATTTAAGTGCCTAGCTCGATACATAAACGGGTCTCTCTGGTTAGACC
AGATCTGAGCCTGGGAGCTCTCTGGCTAACTAGGGAACCCACTGCTTAAGCCTCAATAAAGCTTGCCTTG
AGTGCTTCAAGTAGTGTGTGCCCGTCTGTTGTGTGACTCTGGTAACTAGAGATCCCTCAGACCCTTTTAG
TCAGTGTGGAAAATCTCTAGCAGTGGCGCCCGAACAGGGACTTGAAAGCGAAAGGGAAACCAGAGGAGCT
CTCTCGACGCAGGACTCGGCTTGCTGAAGCGCGCACGGCAAGAGGCGAGGGGCGGCGACTGGTGAGTACG
CCAAAAATTTTGACTAGCGGAGGCTAGAAGGAGAGAGATGGGTGCGAGAGCGTCAGTATTAAGCGGGGGA
GAATTAGATCGCGATGGGAAAAAATTCGGTTAAGGCCAGGGGGAAAGAAAAAATATAAATTAAAACATAT
AGTATGGGCAAGCAGGGAGCTAGAACGATTCGCAGTTAATCCTGGCCTGTTAGAAACATCAGAAGGCTGT
AGACAAATACTGGGACAGCTACAACCATCCCTTCAGACAGGATCAGAAGAACTTAGATCATTATATAATA
CAGTAGCAACCCTCTATTGTGTGCATCAAAGGATAGAGATAAAAGACACCAAGGAAGCTTTAGACAAGAT
AGAGGAAGAGCAAAACAAAAGTAAGACCACCGCACAGCAAGCGGCCGCTGATCTTCAGACCTGGAGGAGG
AGATATGAGGGACAATTGGAGAAGTGAATTATATAAATATAAAGTAGTAAAAATTGAACCATTAGGAGTA
GCACCCACCAAGGCAAAGAGAAGAGTGGTGCAGAGAGAAAAAAGAGCAGTGGGAATAGGAGCTTTGTTCC
TTGGGTTCTTGGGAGCAGCAGGAAGCACTATGGGCGCAGCGTCAATGACGCTGACGGTACAGGCCAGACA
ATTATTGTCTGGTATAGTGCAGCAGCAGAACAATTTGCTGAGGGCTATTGAGGCGCAACAGCATCTGTTG
CAACTCACAGTCTGGGGCATCAAGCAGCTCCAGGCAAGAATCCTGGCTGTGGAAAGATACCTAAAGGATC
AACAGCTCCTGGGGATTTGGGGTTGCTCTGGAAAACTCATTTGCACCACTGCTGTGCCTTGGAATGCTAG
TTGGAGTAATAAATCTCTGGAACAGATTTGGAATCACACGACCTGGATGGAGTGGGACAGAGAAATTAAC
AATTACACAAGCTTAATACACTCCTTAATTGAAGAATCGCAAAACCAGCAAGAAAAGAATGAACAAGAAT
TATTGGAATTAGATAAATGGGCAAGTTTGTGGAATTGGTTTAACATAACAAATTGGCTGTGGTATATAAA
ATTATTCATAATGATAGTAGGAGGCTTGGTAGGTTTAAGAATAGTTTTTGCTGTACTTTCTATAGTGAAT
AGAGTTAGGCAGGGATATTCACCATTATCGTTTCAGACCCACCTCCCAACCCCGAGGGGACCCGACAGGC
CCGAAGGAATAGAAGAAGAAGGTGGAGAGAGAGACAGAGACAGATCCATTCGATTAGTGAACGGATCTCG
ACGGTATCGGTTAACTTTTAAAAGAAAAGGGGGGATTGGGGGGTACAGTGCAGGGGAAAGAATAGTAGAC
ATAATAGCAACAGACATACAAACTAAAGAATTACAAAAACAAATTACAAAATTCAAAATTTTATCGATAA
GCTTGGGAGTTCCGCGTTACATAACTTACGGTAAATGGCCCGCCTGGCTGACCGCCCAACGACCCCCGCC
CATTGACGTCAATAATGACGTATGTTCCCATAGTAACGCCAATAGGGACTTTCCATTGACGTCAATGGGT
GGAGTATTTACGGTAAACTGCCCACTTGGCAGTACATCAAGTGTATCATATGCCAAGTACGCCCCCTATT
GACGTCAATGACGGTAAATGGCCCGCCTGGCATTATGCCCAGTACATGACCTTATGGGACTTTCCTACTT
GGCAGTACATCTACGTATTAGTCATCGCTATTACCATGGTGATGCGGTTTTGGCAGTACATCAATGGGCG
TGGATAGCGGTTTGACTCACGGGGATTTCCAAGTCTCCACCCCATTGACGTCAATGGGAGTTTGTTTTGG
CACCAAAATCAACGGGACTTTCCAAAATGTCGTAACAACTCCGCCCCATTGACGCAAATGGGCGGTAGGC
GTGTACGGTGGGAGGTCTATATAAGCAGAGCTCGTTTAGTGAACCGTCAGATCGCCTGGAGACGCCATCC
ACGCTGTTTTGACCTCCATAGAAGACACCGACTCTAGAGGATCCACCGGTCGCCACCATGGTGAGCAAGG
GCGAGGAGGATAACATGGCCATCATCAAGGAGTTCATGCGCTTCAAGGTGCACATGGAGGGCTCCGTGAA
CGGCCACGAGTTCGAGATCGAGGGCGAGGGCGAGGGCCGCCCCTACGAGGGCACCCAGACCGCCAAGCTG
AAGGTGACCAAGGGTGGCCCCCTGCCCTTCGCCTGGGACATCCTGTCCCCTCAGTTCATGTACGGCTCCA
AGGCCTACGTGAAGCACCCCGCCGACATCCCCGACTACTTGAAGCTGTCCTTCCCCGAGGGCTTCAAGTG
GGAGCGCGTGATGAACTTCGAGGACGGCGGCGTGGTGACCGTGACCCAGGACTCCTCCCTGCAGGACGGC
GAGTTCATCTACAAGGTGAAGCTGCGCGGCACCAACTTCCCCTCAGACGGCCCCGTAATGCAGAAGAAAA
CCATGGGCTGGGAGGCCTCCTCCGAGCGGATGTACCCCGAGGACGGCGCCCTGAAGGGCGAGATCAAGCA
GAGGCTGAAGCTGAAGGACGGCGGCCACTACGACGCTGAGGTCAAGACCACCTACAAGGCCAAGAAGCCC
GTGCAGCTGCCCGGCGCCTACAACGTCAACATCAAGTTGGACATCACCTCCCACAACGAGGACTACACCA
TCGTGGAACAGTACGAACGCGCCGAGGGCCGCCACTCCACCGGCGGCATGGACGAGCTGTACAAGGGATC
CGGCGCTACTAACTTCAGCCTGCTGAAGCAGGCTGGAGACGTGGAGGAGAACCCTGGACCTATGGAGAGC
CAAGAACCAACGGAATCTTCTCAGAATGGCAAACAGTATATCATTTCAGAGGAGTTAATTTCAGAAGGAA
AAGCAGTCAAGCTTGAAAAAACAACGTACATGGATCCTACTGGTAAAACTAGAACTTGGGAATCAGTGAA
ACGTACAACCAGGAAAGAGCAGACTGCGGATGGTGTCGCGGTCATCCCCGTGCTGCAGAGAACACTTCAC
TATGAGTGTATCGTTCTGGTGAAACAGTTCCGACCACCAATGGGGGGCTACTGCATAGAGTTCCCTGCAG
GTCTCATAGATGATGGTGAAACCCCAGAAGCAGCTGCTCTCCGGGAGCTTGAAGAAGAAACTGGCTACAA
AGGGGACATTGCCGAATGTTCTCCAGCGGTCTGTATGGACCCAGGCTTGTCAAACTGTACTATACACATC
GTGACAGTCACCATTAACGGAGATGATGCCGAAAACGCAAGGCCGAAGCCAAAGCCAGGGGATGGAGAGT
TTGTGGAAGTCATTTCTTTACCCAAGAATGACCTGCTGCAGAGACTTGATGCTCTGGTAGCTGAAGAACA
TCTCACAGTGGACGCCAGGGTCTATTCCTACGCTCTAGCGCTGAAACATGCAAATGCAAAGCCATTTGAA
GTGCCCTTCTTGAAATTTTAAAGCGGCCGCGTCGACAATCAACCTCTGGATTACAAAATTTGTGAAAGAT
TGACTGGTATTCTTAACTATGTTGCTCCTTTTACGCTATGTGGATACGCTGCTTTAATGCCTTTGTATCA
TGCTATTGCTTCCCGTATGGCTTTCATTTTCTCCTCCTTGTATAAATCCTGGTTGCTGTCTCTTTATGAG
GAGTTGTGGCCCGTTGTCAGGCAACGTGGCGTGGTGTGCACTGTGTTTGCTGACGCAACCCCCACTGGTT
GGGGCATTGCCACCACCTGTCAGCTCCTTTCCGGGACTTTCGCTTTCCCCCTCCCTATTGCCACGGCGGA
ACTCATCGCCGCCTGCCTTGCCCGCTGCTGGACAGGGGCTCGGCTGTTGGGCACTGACAATTCCGTGGTG
TTGTCGGGGAAGCTGACGTCCTTTCCATGGCTGCTCGCCTGTGTTGCCACCTGGATTCTGCGCGGGACGT
CCTTCTGCTACGTCCCTTCGGCCCTCAATCCAGCGGACCTTCCTTCCCGCGGCCTGCTGCCGGCTCTGCG
GCCTCTTCCGCGTCTTCGCCTTCGCCCTCAGACGAGTCGGATCTCCCTTTGGGCCGCCTCCCCGCCTGGA
ATTCTACCGGGTAGGGGAGGCGCTTTTCCCAAGGCAGTCTGGAGCATGCGCTTTAGCAGCCCCGCTGGGC
ACTTGGCGCTACACAAGTGGCCTCTGGCCTCGCACACATTCCACATCCACCGGTAGGCGCCAACCGGCTC
CGTTCTTTGGTGGCCCCTTCGCGCCACCTTCTACTCCTCCCCTAGTCAGGAAGTTCCCCCCCGCCCCGCA
GCTCGCGTCGTGCAGGACGTGACAAATGGAAGTAGCACGTCTCACTAGTCTCGTGCAGATGGACAGCACC
GCTGAGCAATGGAAGCGGGTAGGCCTTTGGGGCAGCGGCCAATAGCAGCTTTGCTCCTTCGCTTTCTGGG
CTCAGAGGCTGGGAAGGGGTGGGTCCGGGGGCGGGCTCAGGGGCGGGCTCAGGGGCGGGGCGGGCGCCCG
AAGGTCCTCCGGAGGCCCGGCATTCTGCACGCTTCAAAAGCGCACGTCTGCCGCGCTGTTCTCCTCTTCC
TCATCTCCGGGCCTTTCGACCTGCAGCCCAAGCTTACCATGACCGAGTACAAGCCCACGGTGCGCCTCGC
CACCCGCGACGACGTCCCCAGGGCCGTACGCACCCTCGCCGCCGCGTTCGCCGACTACCCCGCCACGCGC
CACACCGTCGATCCGGACCGCCACATCGAGCGGGTCACCGAGCTGCAAGAACTCTTCCTCACGCGCGTCG
GGCTCGACATCGGCAAGGTGTGGGTCGCGGACGACGGCGCCGCGGTGGCGGTCTGGACCACGCCGGAGAG
CGTCGAAGCGGGGGCGGTGTTCGCCGAGATCGGCCCGCGCATGGCCGAGTTGAGCGGTTCCCGGCTGGCC
GCGCAGCAACAGATGGAAGGCCTCCTGGCGCCGCACCGGCCCAAGGAGCCCGCGTGGTTCCTGGCCACCG
TCGGCGTCTCGCCCGACCACCAGGGCAAGGGTCTGGGCAGCGCCGTCGTGCTCCCCGGAGTGGAGGCGGC
CGAGCGCGCCGGGGTGCCCGCCTTCCTGGAGACCTCCGCGCCCCGCAACCTCCCCTTCTACGAGCGGCTC
GGCTTCACCGTCACCGCCGACGTCGAGGTGCCCGAAGGACCGCGCACCTGGTGCATGACCCGCAAGCCCG
GTGCCTGACGCCCGCCCCACGACCCGCAGCGCCCGACCGAAAGGAGCGCACGACCCCATGCATCTCGAGG
GCCCGGTACCTTTAAGACCAATGACTTACAAGGCAGCTGTAGATCTTAGCCACTTTTTAAAAGAAAAGGG
GGGACTGGAAGGGCTAGCTCACTCCCAACGAAGACAAGATCTGCTTTTTGCTTGTACTGGGTCTCTCTGG
TTAGACCAGATCTGAGCCTGGGAGCTCTCTGGCTAACTAGGGAACCCACTGCTTAAGCCTCAATAAAGCT
TGCCTTGAGTGCTTCAAGTAGTGTGTGCCCGTCTGTTGTGTGACTCTGGTAACTAGAGATCCCTCAGACC
CTTTTAGTCAGTGTGGAAAATCTCTAGCAGTAGTAGTTCATGTCATCTTATTATTCAGTATTTATAACTT
GCAAAGAAATGAATATCAGAGAGTGAGAGGAACTTGTTTATTGCAGCTTATAATGGTTACAAATAAAGCA
ATAGCATCACAAATTTCACAAATAAAGCATTTTTTTCACTGCATTCTAGTTGTGGTTTGTCCAAACTCAT
CAATGTATCTTATCATGTCTGGCTCTAGCTATCCCGCCCCTAACTCCGCCCATCCCGCCCCTAACTCCGC
CCAGTTCCGCCCATTCTCCGCCCCATGGCTGACTAATTTTTTTTATTTATGCAGAGGCCGAGGCCGCCTC
GGCCTCTGAGCTATTCCAGAAGTAGTGAGGAGGCTTTTTTGGAGGCCTAGGGACGTACCCAATTCGCCCT
ATAGTGAGTCGTATTACGCGCGCTCACTGGCCGTCGTTTTACAACGTCGTGACTGGGAAAACCCTGGCGT
TACCCAACTTAATCGCCTTGCAGCACATCCCCCTTTCGCCAGCTGGCGTAATAGCGAAGAGGCCCGCACC
GATCGCCCTTCCCAACAGTTGCGCAGCCTGAATGGCGAATGGG
Features (pLannotate 1.2.2; 29 found; start..end, strand, type, name):
      1..429     +  rep_origin     f1 ori (sequence partly withheld): f1 bacteriophage origin of replication; arrow indicates direction of (+) strand synthesis
    482..586     +  promoter       AmpR promoter: bla
    587..1447    +  CDS            AmpR: β-lactamase; bla; confers resistance to ampicillin, carbenicillin, and related antibiotics
   1618..2206    +  rep_origin     ori: high-copy-number ColE1/pMB1/pBR322/pUC origin of replication
   2389..2481    +  CDS            lacI (fragment): lac repressor; lacI; The lac repressor binds to the lac operator to inhibit transcription in E. coli. This inhibition can be relieved by adding lactose or isopropyl-β-D-thiogalactopyranoside (IPTG).
   2494..2515    +  protein_bind   CAP binding site: CAP binding activates transcription in the presence of cAMP. E. coli catabolite activator protein
   2530..2560    +  promoter       lac promoter: promoter for the E. coli lac operon
   2568..2584    +  protein_bind   lac operator: The lac repressor binds to the lac operator to inhibit transcription in E. coli. This inhibition can be relieved by adding lactose or isopropyl-β-D-thiogalactopyranoside (IPTG). lac repressor encoded by lacI
   2629..2647    +  promoter       T3 promoter: promoter for bacteriophage T3 RNA polymerase
   2675..2901    +  promoter       RSV promoter: Rous sarcoma virus enhancer/promoter
   2902..3082    +  LTR            5' LTR (truncated): truncated 5' long terminal repeat (LTR) from HIV-1
   3129..3254    +  misc_feature   HIV-1 Ψ: packaging signal of human immunodeficiency virus type 1
   3238..3601    +  CDS            HIV-1 gag (fragment): gag protein from human immunodeficiency virus 1; gag
   3747..3980    +  misc_feature   RRE: The Rev response element (RRE) of HIV-1 allows for Rev-dependent mRNA export from the nucleus to the cytoplasm.
   4357..4457    +  CDS            Rev (fragment): human immunodeficiency virus 1 (HIV-1) Rev protein; rev; enhances nuclear export of unspliced and incompletely spliced viral mRNAs
   4476..4592    +  misc_feature   cPPT/CTS: central polypurine tract and central termination sequence of HIV-1
   4615..4918    +  enhancer       CMV enhancer: human cytomegalovirus immediate early enhancer
   4919..5122    +  promoter       CMV promoter: human cytomegalovirus (CMV) immediate early promoter
   5218..5925    +  CDS            mCherry: mCherry is a basic (constitutively fluorescent) red fluorescent protein published in 2004, derived from Discosoma sp.. It is reported to be a very rapidly-maturing monomer with low acid sensitivity.
   5992..6648    +  CDS            NUDT5: NUDT5_HUMAN - Also known as NUDIX5 From Homo sapiens (Human).
   6667..7255    +  misc_feature   WPRE: woodchuck hepatitis virus posttranscriptional regulatory element
   7269..7768    +  promoter       PGK promoter: mouse phosphoglycerate kinase 1 promoter
   7789..8388    +  CDS            PuroR: puromycin N-acetyltransferase; pac from Streptomyces alboniger; confers resistance to puromycin
   8456..8593    +  CDS            nef (fragment): NEF_HV1LA - Experimental evidence at protein level: Swiss-Prot protein existence level 1. Extracellular Nef protein targets CD4(+) T-lymphocytes for apoptosis by interacting with CXCR4 surface receptors. From Human immunodeficiency virus type 1 group M subtype B (isolate Lai) (HIV-1).
   8579..8759    +  LTR            5' LTR (truncated): truncated 5' long terminal repeat (LTR) from HIV-1
   8831..8952    +  polyA_signal   SV40 poly(A) signal: SV40 polyadenylation signal
   8992..9127    +  rep_origin     SV40 ori: SV40 origin of replication
   9148..9166    -  promoter       T7 promoter: promoter for bacteriophage T7 RNA polymerase
   9174..9329    +  CDS            lacZα (fragment): LacZα fragment of β-galactosidase; lacZ fragment
