[The description below was written by a language model from this plasmid's Addgene catalogue record and pLannotate feature annotations shown in this document.]
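Description:
Lenti-CMV-mCherry-GSG-P2A-NUDT5 W28A-WPRE is a 9.3 kb HIV-1-based lentiviral transfer plasmid for mammalian expression, built on the pLenti CMV GFP Puro backbone. In bacteria it is maintained at high copy through a ColE1/pUC-type origin and selected with ampicillin via the β-lactamase gene. An f1 origin, lac regulatory remnants, a lacZα fragment and T3/T7 promoters are carried over from the cloning backbone. The viral portion follows a third-generation layout: an RSV promoter drives a truncated 5' LTR to produce the genomic RNA, followed by the Ψ packaging signal with a partial gag region, the Rev response element for Rev-dependent nuclear export, and the cPPT/CTS. A second truncated LTR downstream (labelled as a 5' LTR by the annotation tool, but positioned as the 3' LTR) closes the provirus. It is followed by an SV40 polyadenylation signal and SV40 origin.

The payload is a CMV enhancer/promoter driving a single open reading frame in which mCherry is joined through a flexible GSG linker and a P2A peptide to human NUDT5 carrying the W28A substitution. Ribosomal skipping at P2A yields separate mCherry and NUDT5 proteins, so red fluorescence reports transduction and expression without leaving the fluorescent protein fused to the mutant. A WPRE downstream of the coding sequence enhances transcript stability and expression. An independent mouse PGK promoter drives puromycin N-acetyltransferase, allowing selection of stably transduced cells. The insert was placed between BamHI and SalI sites. The record describes the plasmid's purpose as lentiviral expression of the NUDT5 W28A variant. The associated publication concerns a non-enzymatic role of NUDT5 in repressing de novo purine synthesis, but the record does not state the functional consequence of W28A.
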