Addgene plasmid #250389: Lenti-CMV-mCherry-GSG-P2A-NUDT5 W28A-WPRE
Purpose: Lentiviral expression of human NUDT5 W28A with N-terminal mCherry seperated by a flexible GSG-linker and P2A under CMV promoter, as well as a puromycin resistance cassette under PGK promoter.
Depositing lab: Stefan Kubicek. Depositing organization: CeMM Research Center for Molecular Medicine. Publication: A non-enzymatic role of Nudix hydrolase 5 in repressing purine de novo synthesis. Nguyen TA, Lin JG, Marques AMC, Fottner M, Bauer LG, Reicher A, Daum D, Scrofani L, Liu Y, Cheng C, D'Angelo L D D L, Sanchez J, Bueschl C, Marella N, Buphamalai P, Traversi F, Beres M, Moll HP, Siklos M, Genger JW, Hofstaetter G, Villanti L, Malik M, Klimek C, Runggatscher K, Guertl B, Hansen JS, Dobner S, Babosova O, Becirovic T, de Rooij LPMH, Casanova E, Koren A, Froese DS, Rosenblatt DS, Klavins K, Bergthaler A, Menche J, Hannich JT, Abele M, Sdelci S, Lang K, Huber KVM, Kubicek S. Science. 2025 Nov 6:eadv4257. doi: 10.1126/science.adv4257. PubMed 41196952.
Backbone
  Vector backbone: pLenti CMV GFP Puro
  Backbone manufacturer: Eric Campeau, Paul Kaufman (Addgene #17448)
  Vector type: Mammalian Expression, Lentiviral
Growth in bacteria
  Bacterial resistance: Ampicillin, 100 μg/mL
  Growth temperature: 37°C
  Growth strain: NEB Stable
  Copy number: High Copy
Gene/Insert
  Gene/Insert name: NUDT5
  Species: H. sapiens (human)
  Insert size (bp): 1431
  Mutation: W28A
  Entrez Gene: NUDT5 (a.k.a. YSA1, YSA1H, YSAH1, hNUDT5)
  Promoter: CMV
  Tag / fusion protein: mCherry-GSG-P2A (N terminal on insert)
  Cloning method: Ligation Independent Cloning
Terms and licenses: Academic/Nonprofit Terms; Industry Terms: Not Available to Industry
Depositor comments: Insert cloned with BamHI (5') and SalI (3') sites.
How to cite: Lenti-CMV-mCherry-GSG-P2A-NUDT5 W28A-WPRE was a gift from Stefan Kubicek (Addgene plasmid # 250389 ; http://n2t.net/addgene:250389 ; RRID:Addgene_250389)
